>Addgene plasmid #89196 | pHES874 | addgene full sequence | sequence record 180953 | Addgene NGS Result
AGCTGGGCCGGCCATTTAAATGTTTAAACGGCCACGCTGGCCATATTTCTACCAATCTCTCAACACTGAG
TAATGGTAGTTATAAGAAAGAGACCGAGTTAGGGACAGTTAGAGGCGGTGGAGATATTCCTTATGGCATG
TCTGGCGATGATAAAACTTTTCAAACGGCAGCCCCGATCTAAAAGAGCTGACAGGGAAATGGTCAGAAAA
AGAAACGTGCACCCGCCCGTCTGGACGCGCCGCTCACCCGCACGGCAGAGACCAATCAGTAAAAATCAAC
GGTTAACGACATTACTATATATATAATATAGGAAGCATTTAATAGAACAGCATCGTAATATATGTGTACT
TTGCAGTTATGACGCCAGATGGCAGTAGTGGAAGATATTCTTTATTGAAAAATAGCTTGTCACCTTACGT
ACAATCTTGATCCGGAGCCCGTCGCTTTGAGAGAAATCAGAAGATTCCAAAAGTCTACTGAACTTTTGAT
CAGAAAGTTGCCTTTCCAAAGACTAGTCAGAGAAATCGCCCAAGATTTCAAGACCGATCTAAGATTCCAA
TCCTCTGCCATCGGTGCTCTACAGGAATCCGTTGAAGCTTACTTGGTCTCTTTGTTCGAAGACACCAACT
TGGCCGCTATCCACGCTAAGCGTGTTACCATCCAAAAGAAGGATATCAAGTTGGCTAGAAGATTGAGAGG
TGAAAGATCCTAAGCACACAGGGATTGTTGTACAATTACTTTTTATGATTTTAGATACACACAAATCTTT
TCTACGATTACCTTTCATTTATTTTCGTTTCATGTTTTATTAATCATTCTTTTTGTATATTTCACATCGG
GTGGGGTTTTTATATTAAATTTTAATAACATAATCTTTTAAAGTTTCTACTTTCTATCCTGTATATTATT
TCCATATCTATATCTATATTTTCAAGCTTGTTCACATCCTTATCGGAATTGTTCCAGCGTTTTTGTACAG
AAAATGATGTTATGGTAACGAGCTATATCAGACCTACTAGTCTTATAGAGCTGTACAGAGTCTTGGAAAC
ATAACCAACACACCAACAAGATGTCATTTGATTCGTTACTCGACAAGAATGATAAGCTGGTAAAAGTTTG
CGGGATTCAAACCGTCGAGGCTGCCGAAACTGCGCTTCAAGCAGGCGCTGATTTGATAGGGATCATATGT
GTCCCCAACAGGAAGCGGACTATCGAGAGCGCTGTGGCTCGTGAAATATCCAAATTGATTCACAAATCAG
GTACTACAAAGCTGGTGGGGGTGTTCAGGAATCAATCTGTTGAGGACGTACATCGGCTTTCTGAGGAATA
TGACCTTGACATAATCCAATTACATGGTGATGAATCATGGCCAGAGTACTATAACGTCATTAAGAAACCA
ATAATCAAAAGAGTCATATTCCCTAGAGATGTCGATGTTGTAACACAAGTGTGTCAAAGAAAACCCTTGG
TATGTCTACCATTGTTCGACTCCGAGGCAGGCGGTACAGGTGAAAAGCTGGACTGGTCCAGTATTTCCTC
CTGGGCAAGCGAACAGAATAACGTATTTTATATACTAGCGGGTGGACTAACTGCAGAAAACGTCATGGAG
GCGGTGGGGTTGCCTGGTGTAATTGGTGTTGACGTCTCAGGTGGTGTAGAGACTGACGGCGTCAAAGACA
ATGACAAGATAATTAAATATGTACAAAATGCAAAGAAACAATGAATTACGAAGAGAAGTCTCAATGAGGT
TTTACAAACAATCCTATAATACATATATGCCACTTAGATATACTTTGAATACTGAATATACTGACTCATT
ATATTCTTTAATTGTAGTTTCTCAAAAATATTCATACAGGTTAGCTATGAATTCATGCTATAATTTCCAT
TTTGTTCATGTAAGATACACATAGGGATAAAATGTGATAACTAATCAGCGGTACCGGGCCCTTATATTGA
ATTTTCAAAAATTCTTACTTTTTTTTTGGATGGACGCAAAGAAGTTTAATAATCATATTACATGGCATTA
CCACCATATACATATCCATATACATATCCATATCTAATCTTACTTATATGTTGTGGAAATGTAAAGAGCC
CCATTATCTTAGCCTAAAAAAACCTTCTCTTTGGAACTTTCAGTAATACGCTTAACTGCTCATTGCTATA
TTGAAGTGCGGCCGCGTGGGCGTGCGTGGGCGGGCGTGGGCGTGCGTGGGCGGGCGTGGGCGTGCGTGGG
CGTCTAGACCGTGCGTCCTCGTCTTCACCGGTCGCGTTCCTGAAACGCAGATGTGCCTAATGCCGCACTG
CTCCGAACAATAAAGATTCTACAATACTAGCTTTTATGGTTATGAAGAGGAAAAATTGGCAGTAACCTGG
CCCCACAAACCTTCAAATTAACGAATCAAATTAACAACCATAGGATGATAATGCGATTAGTTTTTTAGCC
TTATTTCTGGGGTAATTAATCAGCGAAGCGATGATTTTTGATCTATTAACAGATATATAAATGGAAAAGC
TGCATAACCACTTTAACTAATACTTTCAACATTTTCAGTTTGTATTACTTCTTATTCAAATGTCATAAAA
GTATCAACAAAAAATTGTTAATATACCTCTATACTTTAACGTCAAGGAGAAAAAACTATACTCGAGATGG
TGAGCAAGGGCGAGGAGGATAACATGGCCATCATCAAGGAGTTCATGAGATTCAAGGTGCACATGGAGGG
CTCCGTGAACGGCCACGAGTTCGAGATCGAGGGCGAGGGCGAGGGCAGACCCTACGAGGGCACCCAGACC
GCCAAGCTGAAGGTGACCAAGGGTGGCCCCCTGCCCTTCGCCTGGGACATCCTGTCCCCTCAGTTCATGT
ACGGCTCCAAGGCCTACGTGAAGCACCCCGCCGACATCCCCGACTACTTGAAGCTGTCCTTCCCCGAGGG
CTTCAAGTGGGAGAGAGTGATGAACTTCGAGGACGGCGGCGTGGTGACCGTGACCCAGGACTCCTCCCTG
CAGGACGGCGAGTTCATCTACAAGGTGAAGTTGAGAGGCACCAACTTCCCCTCCGACGGCCCCGTAATGC
AGAAGAAGACCATGGGCTGGGAGGCCTCCTCCGAGAGAATGTACCCCGAGGACGGCGCCCTGAAGGGCGA
GATCAAGCAGAGGCTGAAGCTGAAGGACGGCGGCCACTACGACGCTGAGGTCAAGACCACCTACAAGGCC
AAGAAGCCCGTGCAGCTGCCCGGCGCCTACAACGTCAACATCAAGTTGGACATCACCTCCCACAACGAGG
ACTACACCATTGTGGAACAATATGAAAGAGCTGAAGGTAGACATTCTACTGGTGCTTAGGGATCCACTAG
TTCTAGACACCTGCAACATGCGTGAGTAAATAAGCGGCCGCCACCGCGGTGGAGCTCTAAGCAAATAGCT
AAATTATATACGAATTAATATTATGATTAAGTGTTTACGTGAGTGCGATATTTTTATTACTATCTTATAC
AGTTGTATATACTCTATAAAATGAGTTGTCTATTAATTAACGCGATGAATGCTTTCTGGGTTTACCTCTC
CAACAACTCTAGTTTACTTCTCAATACATTCAATTGTATTTGATTTGTCAATACTTCATCATTAATCAAT
TCTATAGTTTTGTTTTTCTCGTTTATTTCCAAATTTAATGCATCAATTTTATTATTCAATTTGTCGTTGA
TTTTGGTTAATGATTTTATGGTTTGATCTCTGGCATTGATTGTTTGTGTTAGTTTTTCATTATTGATAAT
TAAATTATTTAAGTTAGTTATCAACTCGGTGTTTTCAAGTTTCAAGTTTTCAATTTCTTTAGAGTTTATT
AGATTTGTCAAAGTTTCTGAATTGCTTGATTGGTCCTGTAGAAGAGTATTTGTTGTTGTGGATAATTGAT
TCAATTTTTGAGACAATTGCTGGAAGGCGTTGAAATATCTAGCATCAATCTCATGGTTTTTTTCCCGAGA
GTCTCGTAGATTCAATTGTTTTAATATATCTTGGGACCACTCTTGATTTGAACTCATGGAAATTAAACTG
GGTGTTGTGTTGTGGTGTAATGATTGTACCCCCTTTGCTTATAATTGTGTGGTTCCGATGCTGACTTACT
GGGTATTATATGTGTGCCCAATAGAAAGAGAACAATTGACCCGGTTATTGCAAGGAAAATTTCAAGTCTT
GTAAAAGCATATAAAAATAGTTCAGGCACTCCGAAATACTTGGTTGGCGTGTTTCGTAATCAACCTAAGG
AGGATGTTTTGGCTCTGGTCAATGATTACGGCATTGATATCGTCCAACTGCATGGAGATGAGTCGTGGCG
AGAATACCAAGAGTTCCTCGGTTTGCCAGTTATTAAAAGACTCGTATTTCCAAAAGACTGCAACATACTA
CTCAGTGCAGCTTCACAGAAACCTCATTCGTTTATTCCCTTGTTTGATTCAGAAGGCCGGCCATTTAAAT
GTTTAAACGGCCACGCTGGCCCCCTATAGTGAGTCGTATTACAATTCACTGGCCGTCGTTTTACAACGTC
GTGACTGGGAAAACCCTGGCGTTACCCAACTTAATCGCCTTGCAGCACATCCCCCTTTCGCCAGCTGGCG
TAATAGCGAAGAGGCCCGCACCGATCGCCCTTCCCAACAGTTGCGCAGCCTGAATGGCGAATGG
[124 nt withheld, positions 4685-4808]
C
[91 nt withheld, positions 4810-4900]
A
[49 nt withheld, positions 4902-4950]
CCTTTGACGTTGGAGTCCACGTTCTTT
[37 nt withheld, positions 4978-5014]
ACCCTATCTCGGTCTATTCTTTTGATTTATAAGGGATTTTGCCGATTTCGGCCTATTGGTTAAAAAATGA
GCTGATTTAACAAAAATTTAACGCGAATTTTAACAAAATATTAACGCTTACAATTTCCTGATGCGGTATT
TTCTCCTTACGCATCTGTGCGGTATTTCACACCGCATAGGGTAATAACTGATATAATTAAATTGAAGCTC
TAATTTGTGAGTTTAGTATTAGGATCTCTACCCTTGGCGAAAAGTCCTCTGCCAACAATGATGATATCTG
ATCCACCACTTACAACTTCGTCGACGGTTCTGTACTGCTGACCCAATATGCGTATATATACCAATCTAAG
TCTGTGCTCCTTCCTTCGTTCTTCCTTCTGTTCGGAGATTACCGAATCAAAAAAATTTCAAGGAAACCGA
AATCAAAAAAAAGAATAAAAAAAAAATGATGAATTGAAAAGGTGGTATGGTGCACTCTCAGTACAATCTG
CTCTGATGCCGCATAGTTAAGCCAGCCCCGACACCCGCCAACACCCGCTGACGCGCCCTGACGGGCTTGT
CTGCTCCCGGCATCCGCTTACAGACAAGCTGTGACCGTCTCCGGGAGCTGCATGTGTCAGAGGTTTTCAC
CGTCATCACCGAAACGCGCGAGACGAAAGGGCCTCGTGATACGCCTATTTTTATAGGTTAATGTCATGAT
AATAATGGTTTCTTAGACGTCGGCGCGCCGAGGACGTCAGGTGGCACTTTTCGGGGAAATGTGCGCGGAA
CCCCTATTTGTTTATTTTTCTAAATACATTCAAATATGTATCCGCTCATGAGACAATAACCCTGATAAAT
GCTTCAATAATATTGAAAAAGGAAGAGTATGAGTATTCAACATTTCCGTGTCGCCCTTATTCCCTTTTTT
GCGGCATTTTGCCTTCCTGTTTTTGCTCACCCAGAAACGCTGGTGAAAGTAAAAGATGCTGAAGATCAGT
TGGGTGCACGAGTGGGTTACATCGAACTGGATCTCAACAGCGGTAAGATCCTTGAGAGTTTTCGCCCCGA
AGAACGTTTTCCAATGATGAGCACTTTTAAAGTTCTGCTATGTGGCGCGGTATTATCCCGTATTGACGCC
GGGCAAGAGCAACTCGGTCGCCGCATACACTATTCTCAGAATGACTTGGTTGAGTACTCACCAGTCACAG
AAAAGCATCTTACGGATGGCATGACAGTAAGAGAATTATGCAGTGCTGCCATAACCATGAGTGATAACAC
TGCGGCCAACTTACTTCTGACAACGATCGGAGGACCGAAGGAGCTAACCGCTTTTTTGCACAACATGGGG
GATCATGTAACTCGCCTTGATCGTTGGGAACCGGAGCTGAATGAAGCCATACCAAACGACGAGCGTGACA
CCACGATGCCTGTAGCAATGGCAACAACGTTGCGCAAACTATTAACTGGCGAACTACTTACTCTAGCTTC
CCGGCAACAATTAATAGACTGGATGGAGGCGGATAAAGTTGCAGGACCACTTCTGCGCTCGGCCCTTCCG
GCTGGCTGGTTTATTGCTGATAAATCTGGAGCCGGTGAGCGTGGGTCTCGCGGTATCATTGCAGCACTGG
GGCCAGATGGTAAGCCCTCCCGTATCGTAGTTATCTACACGACGGGGAGTCAGGCAACTATGGATGAACG
AAATAGACAGATCGCTGAGATAGGTGCCTCACTGATTAAGCATTGGTAACTGTCAGACCAAGTTTACTCA
TATATACTTTAGATTGATTTAAAACTTCATTTTTAATTTAAAAGGATCTAGGTGAAGATCCTTTTTGATA
ATCTCATGACCAAAATCCCTTAACGTGAGTTTTCGTTCCACTGAGCGTCAGACCCCGTAGAAAAGATCAA
AGGATCTTCTTGAGATCCTTTTTTTCTGCGCGTAATCTGCTGCTTGCAAACAAAAAAACCACCGCTACCA
GCGGTGGTTTGTTTGCCGGATCAAGAGCTACCAACTCTTTTTCCGAAGGTAACTGGCTTCAGCAGAGCGC
AGATACCAAATACTGTTCTTCTAGTGTAGCCGTAGTTAGGCCACCACTTCAAGAACTCTGTAGCACCGCC
TACATACCTCGCTCTGCTAATCCTGTTACCAGTGGCTGCTGCCAGTGGCGATAAGTCGTGTCTTACCGGG
TTGGACTCAAGACGATAGTTACCGGATAAGGCGCAGCGGTCGGGCTGAACGGGGGGTTCGTGCACACAGC
CCAGCTTGGAGCGAACGACCTACACCGAACTGAGATACCTACAGCGTGAGCTATGAGAAAGCGCCACGCT
TCCCGAAGGGAGAAAGGCGGACAGGTATCCGGTAAGCGGCAGGGTCGGAACAGGAGAGCGCACGAGGGAG
CTTCCAGGGGGAAACGCCTGGTATCTTTATAGTCCTGTCGGGTTTCGCCACCTCTGACTTGAGCGTCGAT
TTTTGTGATGCTCGTCAGGGGGGCGGAGCCTATGGAAAAACGCCAGCAACGCGGCCTTTTTACGGTTCCT
GGCCTTTTGCTGGCCTTTTGCTCACATGTTCTTTCCTGCGTTATCCCCTGATTCTGTGGATAACCGTATT
ACCGCCTTTGAGTGAGCTGATACCGCTCGCCGCAGCCGAACGACCGAGCGCAGCGAGTCAGTGAGCGAGG
AAGCGGAAGAGCGCCCAATACGCAAACCGCCTCTCCCCGCGCGTTGGCCGATTCATTAATGCAGCTGGCA
CGACAGGTTTCCCGACTGGAAAGCGGGCAGTGAGCGCAACGCAATTAATGTGAGTTAGCTCACTCATTAG
GCACCCCAGGCTTTACACTTTATGCTTCCGGCTCGTATGTTGTGTGGAATTGTGAGCGGATAACAATTTC
ACACAGGAAACAGCTATGACCATGATTACGCCAAGCTCGGAATTAACCCTCACTAAAGGGAACAAA
Features (pLannotate 1.2.2; 25 found; start..end, strand, type, name):
    285..438     +  promoter       TRP1 promoter (fragment): S. cerevisiae TRP1
    432..710     +  CDS            HHT1 (fragment): H3_KLULA - Experimental evidence at protein level: Swiss-Prot protein existence level 1. Core component of nucleosome. Nucleosomes wrap and compact DNA into chromatin, limiting DNA accessibility to the cellular machineries which require DNA as a template. Histones thereby play a central role in transcription regulation, DNA repair, DNA replication and chromosomal stability. DNA accessibility is regulated via a complex set of post-translational modifications of histones, also called histone code, and nucleosome remodeling. From Kluyveromyces lactis (strain ATCC 8585 / CBS 2359 / DSM 70799 / NBR
   1071..1721    +  CDS            TRP1: TRPF_CANGA - Protein inferred from homology: Swiss-Prot protein existence level 3. From Candida glabrata (strain ATCC 2001 / CBS 138 / JCM 3761 / NBRC 0622 / NRRL Y-65) (Yeast) (Torulopsis glabrata).
   1966..2177    +  promoter       GAL10 promoter (fragment): S. cerevisiae GAL10; inducible promoter, regulated by Gal4
   2249..2639    +  promoter       GAL1 promoter (fragment): S. cerevisiae GAL1; inducible promoter, regulated by Gal4
   2657..3343    +  CDS            mCherry: mCherry is a basic (constitutively fluorescent) red fluorescent protein published in 2004, derived from Discosoma sp.. It is reported to be a very rapidly-maturing monomer with low acid sensitivity.
   3349..3367    -  misc_feature   MCS (fragment): pBluescript multiple cloning site
   3393..3417    -  misc_feature   MCS (fragment): pBluescript multiple cloning site
   4113..4465    +  CDS            TRP1 (fragment): phosphoribosylanthranilate isomerase, required for tryptophan biosynthesis; S. cerevisiae TRP1; yeast auxotrophic marker
   4503..4521    -  promoter       T7 promoter: promoter for bacteriophage T7 RNA polymerase
   4524..4681    +  CDS            lacZα (fragment): LacZα fragment of β-galactosidase; lacZ fragment
   4685..5113    +  rep_origin     f1 ori (sequence partly withheld): f1 bacteriophage origin of replication; arrow indicates direction of (+) strand synthesis
   5141..5192    -  misc_feature   bom (fragment): basis of mobility region from pBR322
   5248..5340    -  CDS            URA3 (fragment): PYRF_YEAST - Experimental evidence at protein level: Swiss-Prot protein existence level 1. From Saccharomyces cerevisiae (strain ATCC 204508 / S288c) (Baker's yeast).
   5340..5472    -  promoter       URA3 promoter (fragment): S. cerevisiae URA3
   5480..5529    -  misc_feature   bom (fragment): basis of mobility region from pBR322
   5631..5666    -  CDS            rop (fragment): Rop protein, which maintains plasmids at low copy number; rop
   5778..5882    +  promoter       AmpR promoter: bla
   5883..6743    +  CDS            AmpR: β-lactamase; bla; confers resistance to ampicillin, carbenicillin, and related antibiotics
   6914..7502    +  rep_origin     ori: high-copy-number ColE1/pMB1/pBR322/pUC origin of replication
   7685..7777    +  CDS            lacI (fragment): lac repressor; lacI; The lac repressor binds to the lac operator to inhibit transcription in E. coli. This inhibition can be relieved by adding lactose or isopropyl-β-D-thiogalactopyranoside (IPTG).
   7790..7811    +  protein_bind   CAP binding site: CAP binding activates transcription in the presence of cAMP. E. coli catabolite activator protein
   7826..7856    +  promoter       lac promoter: promoter for the E. coli lac operon
   7864..7880    +  protein_bind   lac operator: The lac repressor binds to the lac operator to inhibit transcription in E. coli. This inhibition can be relieved by adding lactose or isopropyl-β-D-thiogalactopyranoside (IPTG). lac repressor encoded by lacI
   7925..7943    +  promoter       T3 promoter: promoter for bacteriophage T3 RNA polymerase
