[The description below was written by a language model from this plasmid's Addgene catalogue record and pLannotate feature annotations shown in this document.]
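Description:
pHES874 is a yeast expression plasmid built on the pNH604 backbone, carrying a red fluorescent reporter driven by a synthetic, zinc-finger-responsive promoter. In E. coli it is propagated through a high-copy ColE1/pUC-type origin and selected with ampicillin via the β-lactamase gene. An f1 origin, T3 and T7 promoters, and lac promoter/operator and lacZα remnants reflect its pBluescript-like ancestry. In Saccharomyces cerevisiae, selection is by TRP1 complementation of tryptophan auxotrophy. The feature table shows a full-length TRP1 coding sequence matching the Candida glabrata ortholog. It also shows separate fragments of the S. cerevisiae TRP1 promoter and coding region lying on either side of the marker and reporter. No yeast replication origin (2μ or CEN/ARS) is annotated. This layout is consistent with a vector that integrates at the TRP1 locus, although the record does not explicitly say so. Small URA3, rop, bom and lacI fragments appear to be backbone remnants, and a short histone H3-like hit is annotated without stated function.

The payload, pZ-mCherry, was cloned between PspOMI and BamHI sites. The pZ promoter is described as a synthetic promoter containing binding sites for the Zif268 zinc-finger DNA-binding domain. The annotation detects GAL10 and GAL1 promoter fragments immediately upstream of mCherry, which suggests that pZ is built on a GAL1/GAL10-derived scaffold. mCherry output should therefore depend on a Zif268-based transcription factor, which this plasmid does not encode. The associated work concerns synthetic circuits for two-dimensional control of gene expression in yeast, where the construct serves as a fluorescent readout of pZ promoter activity.
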