Addgene plasmid #89196: pHES874
Purpose: Expresses mCherry under control of synthetic promoter containing Zif268 binding sites.
Depositing lab: Hana El-Samad. Depositing organization: University of California, San Francisco (UCSF). Publication: Robust Synthetic Circuits for Two-Dimensional Control of Gene Expression in Yeast. Aranda-Diaz A, Mace K, Zuleta I, Harrigan P, El-Samad H. ACS Synth Biol. 2016 Dec 27. doi: 10.1021/acssynbio.6b00251. PubMed 27930885.
Backbone
  Vector backbone: pNH604
  Backbone size w/o insert (bp): 6559
  Total vector size (bp): 7957
  Vector type: Yeast Expression
  Selectable markers: TRP1
Growth in bacteria
  Bacterial resistance: Ampicillin, 100 μg/mL
  Growth temperature: 37°C
  Growth strain: DH5alpha
  Copy number: Unknown
Gene/Insert
  Gene/Insert name: pZ-mCherry
  Species: S. cerevisiae (budding yeast), Synthetic
  Promoter: pZ
  Cloning method: Restriction Enzyme; 5′ cloning site PspOMI (not destroyed); 3′ cloning site BamHI (not destroyed)
  Sequencing primers: 5′ AACTAATCAGCGGTACCGGG; 3′ CGCACTCACGTAAACACTTAATC
Terms and licenses: Academic/Nonprofit Terms; Industry Terms: Not Available to Industry
How to cite: pHES874 was a gift from Hana El-Samad (Addgene plasmid # 89196 ; http://n2t.net/addgene:89196 ; RRID:Addgene_89196)
